Addgene plasmid #162025: pLEX304-ARF5-mNeonGreen
Purpose: Expression of tagged ARF WT
Depositing lab: David Bryant. Depositing organization: University of Glasgow. Publication: An ARF GTPase module promoting invasion and metastasis through regulating phosphoinositide metabolism. Nacke M, Sandilands E, Nikolatou K, Roman-Fernandez A, Mason S, Patel R, Lilla S, Yelland T, Galbraith LCA, Freckmann EC, McGarry L, Morton JP, Shanks E, Leung HY, Markert E, Ismail S, Zanivan S, Blyth K, Bryant DM. Nat Commun. 2021 Mar 12;12(1):1623. doi: 10.1038/s41467-021-21847-4. PubMed 33712589.
Backbone
  Vector backbone: pLEX304-NG
  Vector type: Lentiviral
Growth in bacteria
  Bacterial resistance: Ampicillin, 100 μg/mL
  Growth temperature: 37°C
  Growth strain: NEB Stable
  Copy number: High Copy
Gene/Insert
  Gene/Insert name: ARF5
  Species: H. sapiens (human)
  Entrez Gene: ARF5
  Cloning method: Restriction Enzyme; 5′ cloning site Unknown (unknown if destroyed)
Terms and licenses: Academic/Nonprofit Terms; Industry Terms: Not Available to Industry
Depositor comments: Please visit https://doi.org/10.1101/851410 for bioRxiv preprint.
How to cite: pLEX304-ARF5-mNeonGreen was a gift from David Bryant (Addgene plasmid # 162025 ; http://n2t.net/addgene:162025 ; RRID:Addgene_162025)
