[The description below was written by a language model from this plasmid's Addgene catalogue record and pLannotate feature annotations shown in this document.]
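Description:
pLEX304-ARF5-mNeonGreen is a lentiviral transfer plasmid built on the pLEX304-NG backbone for expressing wild-type human ARF5, a small ARF-family GTPase, tagged with a fluorescent protein in mammalian cells. In bacteria it is maintained through a high-copy ColE1/pUC-type origin and selected with ampicillin via the β-lactamase gene. The backbone also carries an f1 origin, an SV40 origin and leftover lac and T7/T3 promoter elements from its cloning-vector ancestry.

The viral portion has a third-generation, self-inactivating layout. An RSV promoter fused to a truncated HIV-1 5' LTR drives production of the genomic RNA in packaging cells. It is followed by the Ψ packaging signal with a gag fragment, the Rev response element for Rev-dependent nuclear export, and a cPPT/CTS, which aids nuclear import and transduction. The ΔU3 3' LTR removes viral promoter activity after integration, and an SV40 polyadenylation signal lies downstream of it.

Two expression units sit between the LTRs. A human PGK promoter drives blasticidin S deaminase, allowing blasticidin selection of transduced cells. The CMV enhancer/promoter drives the ARF5 coding sequence, which is followed after a short cloning-site remnant by mNeonGreen, a bright, rapidly maturing monomeric green/yellow fluorescent protein. This arrangement is consistent with a C-terminal ARF5-mNeonGreen fusion, although the feature table does not explicitly confirm the reading frame. A WPRE downstream enhances transcript stability and expression.

The stated purpose is expression of tagged wild-type ARF. The construct is therefore suited to generating stable cell lines for live imaging or localisation of ARF5, and the associated study concerns ARF GTPase function in invasion, metastasis and phosphoinositide metabolism.
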