Features (pLannotate 1.2.2; 31 found; start..end, strand, type, name):
    248..481     +  misc_feature   RRE: The Rev response element (RRE) of HIV-1 allows for Rev-dependent mRNA export from the nucleus to the cytoplasm.
    858..884     +  CDS            Rev (fragment): human immunodeficiency virus 1 (HIV-1) Rev protein; rev; enhances nuclear export of unspliced and incompletely spliced viral mRNAs
    885..1385    +  promoter       hPGK promoter: human phosphoglycerate kinase 1 promoter
   1397..1792    +  CDS            BSD: blasticidin S deaminase; Aspergillus terreus BSD; confers resistance to blasticidin
   1852..1969    +  misc_feature   cPPT/CTS: central polypurine tract and central termination sequence of HIV-1
   2086..2389    +  enhancer       CMV enhancer: human cytomegalovirus immediate early enhancer
   2390..2593    +  promoter       CMV promoter: human cytomegalovirus (CMV) immediate early promoter
   2616..2643    +  misc_feature   MCS (fragment): multiple cloning site
   2647..3186    +  CDS            ARF5: ARF5_HUMAN - Experimental evidence at protein level: Swiss-Prot protein existence level 1. (Microbial infection) Functions as an allosteric activator of the cholera toxin catalytic subunit, an ADP-ribosyltransferase. From Homo sapiens (Human).
   3188..3215    +  misc_feature   MCS (fragment): multiple cloning site
   3223..3930    +  CDS            mNeonGreen: mNeonGreen is a basic (constitutively fluorescent) green/yellow fluorescent protein published in 2013, derived from Branchiostoma lanceolatum. It is reported to be a very rapidly-maturing monomer with moderate acid sensitivity.
   3978..4566    +  misc_feature   WPRE: woodchuck hepatitis virus posttranscriptional regulatory element
   4617..4636    +  misc_feature   cPPT/CTS (fragment): central polypurine tract and central termination sequence of HIV-1
   4638..4871    +  LTR            3' LTR (ΔU3): self-inactivating 3' long terminal repeat (LTR) from HIV-1
   4949..5070    +  polyA_signal   SV40 poly(A) signal: SV40 polyadenylation signal
   5110..5245    +  rep_origin     SV40 ori: SV40 origin of replication
   5266..5284    -  promoter       T7 promoter: promoter for bacteriophage T7 RNA polymerase
   5292..5447    +  CDS            lacZα (fragment): LacZα fragment of β-galactosidase; lacZ fragment
   5452..5880    +  rep_origin     f1 ori (sequence partly withheld): f1 bacteriophage origin of replication; arrow indicates direction of (+) strand synthesis
   5933..6037    +  promoter       AmpR promoter: bla
   6038..6898    +  CDS            AmpR: β-lactamase; bla; confers resistance to ampicillin, carbenicillin, and related antibiotics
   7069..7657    +  rep_origin     ori: high-copy-number ColE1/pMB1/pBR322/pUC origin of replication
   7840..7932    +  CDS            lacI (fragment): lac repressor; lacI; The lac repressor binds to the lac operator to inhibit transcription in E. coli. This inhibition can be relieved by adding lactose or isopropyl-β-D-thiogalactopyranoside (IPTG).
   7945..7966    +  protein_bind   CAP binding site: CAP binding activates transcription in the presence of cAMP. E. coli catabolite activator protein
   7981..8011    +  promoter       lac promoter: promoter for the E. coli lac operon
   8019..8035    +  protein_bind   lac operator: The lac repressor binds to the lac operator to inhibit transcription in E. coli. This inhibition can be relieved by adding lactose or isopropyl-β-D-thiogalactopyranoside (IPTG). lac repressor encoded by lacI
   8080..8098    +  promoter       T3 promoter: promoter for bacteriophage T3 RNA polymerase
   8126..8352    +  promoter       RSV promoter: Rous sarcoma virus enhancer/promoter
   8353..8533    +  LTR            5' LTR (truncated): truncated 5' long terminal repeat (LTR) from HIV-1
   8580..8705    +  misc_feature   HIV-1 Ψ: packaging signal of human immunodeficiency virus type 1
   8689..102     +  CDS            HIV-1 gag (fragment) (across the origin): gag protein from human immunodeficiency virus 1; gag
>Addgene plasmid #162025 | pLEX304-ARF5-mNeonGreen | addgene full sequence | sequence record 318831 | Addgene NGS Result
TGTGCATCAAAGGATAGAGATAAAAGACACCAAGGAAGCTTTAGACAAGATAGAGGAAGAGCAAAACAAA
AGTAAGACCACCGCACAGCAAGCGGCCGCTGATCTTCAGACCTGGAGGAGGAGATATGAGGGACAATTGG
AGAAGTGAATTATATAAATATAAAGTAGTAAAAATTGAACCATTAGGAGTAGCACCCACCAAGGCAAAGA
GAAGAGTGGTGCAGAGAGAAAAAAGAGCAGTGGGAATAGGAGCTTTGTTCCTTGGGTTCTTGGGAGCAGC
AGGAAGCACTATGGGCGCAGCGTCAATGACGCTGACGGTACAGGCCAGACAATTATTGTCTGGTATAGTG
CAGCAGCAGAACAATTTGCTGAGGGCTATTGAGGCGCAACAGCATCTGTTGCAACTCACAGTCTGGGGCA
TCAAGCAGCTCCAGGCAAGAATCCTGGCTGTGGAAAGATACCTAAAGGATCAACAGCTCCTGGGGATTTG
GGGTTGCTCTGGAAAACTCATTTGCACCACTGCTGTGCCTTGGAATGCTAGTTGGAGTAATAAATCTCTG
GAACAGATTTGGAATCACACGACCTGGATGGAGTGGGACAGAGAAATTAACAATTACACAAGCTTAATAC
ACTCCTTAATTGAAGAATCGCAAAACCAGCAAGAAAAGAATGAACAAGAATTATTGGAATTAGATAAATG
GGCAAGTTTGTGGAATTGGTTTAACATAACAAATTGGCTGTGGTATATAAAATTATTCATAATGATAGTA
GGAGGCTTGGTAGGTTTAAGAATAGTTTTTGCTGTACTTTCTATAGTGAATAGAGTTAGGCAGGGATATT
CACCATTATCGTTTCAGACCCACCTCCCAACCCCGAGGGGACCCTTGCGCCTTTTCCAAGGCAGCCCTGG
GTTTGCGCAGGGACGCGGCTGCTCTGGGCGTGGTTCCGGGAAACGCAGCGGCGCCGACCCTGGGTCTCGC
ACATTCTTCACGTCCGTTCGCAGCGTCACCCGGATCTTCGCCGCTACCCTTGTGGGCCCCCCGGCGACGC
TTCCTGCTCCGCCCCTAAGTCGGGAAGGTTCCTTGCGGTTCGCGGCGTGCCGGACGTGACAAACGGAAGC
CGCACGTCTCACTAGTACCCTCGCAGACGGACAGCGCCAGGGAGCAATGGCAGCGCGCCGACCGCGATGG
GCTGTGGCCAATAGCGGCTGCTCAGCAGGGCGCGCCGAGAGCAGCGGCCGGGAAGGGGCGGTGCGGGAGG
CGGGGTGTGGGGCGGTAGTGTGGGCCCTGTTCCTGCCCGCGCGGTGTTCCGCATTCTGCAAGCCTCCGGA
GCGCACGTCGGCAGTCGGCTCCCTCGTTGACCGAATCACCGACCTCTCTCCCCAGGGGGTACCACCATGG
CCAAGCCTTTGTCTCAAGAAGAATCCACCCTCATTGAAAGAGCAACGGCTACAATCAACAGCATCCCCAT
CTCTGAAGACTACAGCGTCGCCAGCGCAGCTCTCTCTAGCGACGGCCGCATCTTCACTGGTGTCAATGTA
TATCATTTTACTGGGGGACCTTGTGCAGAACTCGTGGTGCTGGGCACTGCTGCTGCTGCGGCAGCTGGCA
ACCTGACTTGTATCGTCGCGATCGGAAATGAGAACAGGGGCATCTTGAGCCCCTGCGGACGGTGCCGACA
GGTGCTTCTCGATCTGCATCCTGGGATCAAAGCCATAGTGAAGGACAGTGATGGACAGCCGACGGCAGTT
GGGATTCGTGAATTGCTGCCCTCTGGTTATGTGTGGGAGGGCCTGCAGCTGCAGTAGTAAGAATTCTAGA
TCTTGAGACAAATGGCAGTATTCATCCACAATTTTAAAAGAAAAGGGGGGATTGGGGGGTACAGTGCAGG
GGAAAGAATAGTAGACATAATAGCAACAGACATACAAACTAAAGAATTACAAAAACAAATTACAAAAATT
CAAAATTTTCGGGTTTATTACAGGGACAGCAGAGATCCACTTTGGCGCCGGCTCGAGGGGGCCCGGGGTT
ATTAATAGTAATCAATTACGGGGTCATTAGTTCATAGCCCATATATGGAGTTCCGCGTTACATAACTTAC
GGTAAATGGCCCGCCTGGCTGACCGCCCAACGACCCCCGCCCATTGACGTCAATAATGACGTATGTTCCC
ATAGTAACGCCAATAGGGACTTTCCATTGACGTCAATGGGTGGAGTATTTACGGTAAACTGCCCACTTGG
CAGTACATCAAGTGTATCATATGCCAAGTACGCCCCCTATTGACGTCAATGACGGTAAATGGCCCGCCTG
GCATTATGCCCAGTACATGACCTTATGGGACTTTCCTACTTGGCAGTACATCTACGTATTAGTCATCGCT
ATTACCATGGTGATGCGGTTTTGGCAGTACATCAATGGGCGTGGATAGCGGTTTGACTCACGGGGATTTC
CAAGTCTCCACCCCATTGACGTCAATGGGAGTTTGTTTTGGCACCAAAATCAACGGGACTTTCCAAAATG
TCGTAACAACTCCGCCCCATTGACGCAAATGGGCGGTAGGCGTGTACGGTGGGAGGTCTATATAAGCAGA
GCTGGTTTAGTGAACCGTCAGATCCGCTAGCGCTACCGGACTCAGATCTCGAGACCATGGGCCTCACCGT
GTCCGCGCTCTTTTCGCGGATCTTCGGGAAGAAGCAGATGCGGATTCTCATGGTTGGCTTGGATGCGGCT
GGCAAGACCACAATCCTGTACAAACTGAAGTTGGGGGAGATTGTCACCACCATCCCAACCATAGGCTTCA
ATGTAGAAACAGTGGAATATAAGAACATCTGTTTCACAGTCTGGGACGTGGGAGGCCAGGACAAGATTCG
GCCTCTGTGGCGGCACTACTTCCAGAACACTCAGGGCCTCATCTTTGTGGTGGACAGTAATGACCGGGAG
CGGGTCCAAGAATCTGCTGATGAACTCCAGAAGATGCTGCAGGAGGACGAGCTGCGGGACGCCGTATTGC
TGGTCTTCGCCAACAAGCAGGACATGCCCAACGCCATGCCCGTGAGCGAGCTGACTGACAAGCTGGGGCT
ACAGCACTTACGCAGCCGCACGTGGTATGTCCAGGCCACCTGTGCCACCCAAGGCACAGGTCTGTACGAT
GGTCTGGACTGGCTGTCCCACGAGCTGTCAAAGCGCGCGGTACCGCGGGCCCGGGATCCACCGGTCGCCA
CCATGGTGAGCAAGGGCGAGGAGGATAACATGGCCTCTCTCCCAGCGACACATGAGTTACACATCTTTGG
CTCCATCAACGGTGTGGACTTTGACATGGTGGGTCAGGGCACCGGCAATCCAAATGATGGTTATGAGGAG
TTAAACCTGAAGTCCACCAAGGGTGACCTCCAGTTCTCCCCCTGGATTCTGGTCCCTCATATCGGGTATG
GCTTCCATCAGTACCTGCCCTACCCTGACGGGATGTCGCCTTTCCAGGCCGCCATGGTAGATGGCTCCGG
CTACCAAGTCCATCGCACAATGCAGTTTGAAGATGGTGCCTCCCTTACTGTTAACTACCGCTACACCTAC
GAGGGAAGCCACATCAAAGGAGAGGCCCAGGTGAAGGGGACTGGTTTCCCTGCTGACGGTCCTGTGATGA
CCAACTCGCTGACCGCTGCGGACTGGTGCAGGTCGAAGAAGACTTACCCCAACGACAAAACCATCATCAG
TACCTTTAAGTGGAGTTACACCACTGGAAATGGCAAGCGCTACCGGAGCACTGCGCGGACCACCTACACC
TTTGCCAAGCCAATGGCGGCTAACTATCTGAAGAACCAGCCGATGTACGTGTTCCGTAAGACGGAGCTCA
AGCACTCCAAGACCGAGCTCAACTTCAAGGAGTGGCAAAAGGCCTTTACCGATGTGATGGGCATGGACGA
GCTGTACAAGTAAAGCGGCCGCGACTCTAGCGCTAACCGGTGGCGCGTTAAGTCGACAATCAACCTCTGG
ATTACAAAATTTGTGAAAGATTGACTGGTATTCTTAACTATGTTGCTCCTTTTACGCTATGTGGATACGC
TGCTTTAATGCCTTTGTATCATGCTATTGCTTCCCGTATGGCTTTCATTTTCTCCTCCTTGTATAAATCC
TGGTTGCTGTCTCTTTATGAGGAGTTGTGGCCCGTTGTCAGGCAACGTGGCGTGGTGTGCACTGTGTTTG
CTGACGCAACCCCCACTGGTTGGGGCATTGCCACCACCTGTCAGCTCCTTTCCGGGACTTTCGCTTTCCC
CCTCCCTATTGCCACGGCGGAACTCATCGCCGCCTGCCTTGCCCGCTGCTGGACAGGGGCTCGGCTGTTG
GGCACTGACAATTCCGTGGTGTTGTCGGGGAAATCATCGTCCTTTCCTTGGCTGCTCGCCTGTGTTGCCA
CCTGGATTCTGCGCGGGACGTCCTTCTGCTACGTCCCTTCGGCCCTCAATCCAGCGGACCTTCCTTCCCG
CGGCCTGCTGCCGGCTCTGCGGCCTCTTCCGCGTCTTCGCCTTCGCCCTCAGACGAGTCGGATCTCCCTT
TGGGCCGCCTCCCCGCGTCGACTTTAAGACCAATGACTTACAAGGCAGCTGTAGATCTTAGCCACTTTTT
AAAAGAAAAGGGGGGACTGGAAGGGCTAATTCACTCCCAACGAAGACAAGATCTGCTTTTTGCTTGTACT
GGGTCTCTCTGGTTAGACCAGATCTGAGCCTGGGAGCTCTCTGGCTAACTAGGGAACCCACTGCTTAAGC
CTCAATAAAGCTTGCCTTGAGTGCTTCAAGTAGTGTGTGCCCGTCTGTTGTGTGACTCTGGTAACTAGAG
ATCCCTCAGACCCTTTTAGTCAGTGTGGAAAATCTCTAGCAGTACGTATAGTAGTTCATGTCATCTTATT
ATTCAGTATTTATAACTTGCAAAGAAATGAATATCAGAGAGTGAGAGGAACTTGTTTATTGCAGCTTATA
ATGGTTACAAATAAAGCAATAGCATCACAAATTTCACAAATAAAGCATTTTTTTCACTGCATTCTAGTTG
TGGTTTGTCCAAACTCATCAATGTATCTTATCATGTCTGGCTCTAGCTATCCCGCCCCTAACTCCGCCCA
TCCCGCCCCTAACTCCGCCCAGTTCCGCCCATTCTCCGCCCCATGGCTGACTAATTTTTTTTATTTATGC
AGAGGCCGAGGCCGCCTCGGCCTCTGAGCTATTCCAGAAGTAGTGAGGAGGCTTTTTTGGAGGCCTAGGG
ACGTACCCAATTCGCCCTATAGTGAGTCGTATTACGCGCGCTCACTGGCCGTCGTTTTACAACGTCGTGA
CTGGGAAAACCCTGGCGTTACCCAACTTAATCGCCTTGCAGCACATCCCCCTTTCGCCAGCTGGCGTAAT
AGCGAAGAGGCCCGCACCGATCGCCCTTCCCAACAGTTGCGCAGCCTGAATGGCGAATGGG
[124 nt withheld, positions 5452-5575]
C
[91 nt withheld, positions 5577-5667]
A
[49 nt withheld, positions 5669-5717]
CCTTTGACGTTGGAGTCCACGTTCTTT
[37 nt withheld, positions 5745-5781]
ACCCTATCTCGGTCTATTCTTTTGATTTATAAGGGATTTTGCCGATTTCGGCCTATTGGTTAAAAAATGA
GCTGATTTAACAAAAATTTAACGCGAATTTTAACAAAATATTAACGCTTACAATTTAGGTGGCACTTTTC
GGGGAAATGTGCGCGGAACCCCTATTTGTTTATTTTTCTAAATACATTCAAATATGTATCCGCTCATGAG
ACAATAACCCTGATAAATGCTTCAATAATATTGAAAAAGGAAGAGTATGAGTATTCAACATTTCCGTGTC
GCCCTTATTCCCTTTTTTGCGGCATTTTGCCTTCCTGTTTTTGCTCACCCAGAAACGCTGGTGAAAGTAA
AAGATGCTGAAGATCAGTTGGGTGCACGAGTGGGTTACATCGAACTGGATCTCAACAGCGGTAAGATCCT
TGAGAGTTTTCGCCCCGAAGAACGTTTTCCAATGATGAGCACTTTTAAAGTTCTGCTATGTGGCGCGGTA
TTATCCCGTATTGACGCCGGGCAAGAGCAACTCGGTCGCCGCATACACTATTCTCAGAATGACTTGGTTG
AGTACTCACCAGTCACAGAAAAGCATCTTACGGATGGCATGACAGTAAGAGAATTATGCAGTGCTGCCAT
AACCATGAGTGATAACACTGCGGCCAACTTACTTCTGACAACGATCGGAGGACCGAAGGAGCTAACCGCT
TTTTTGCACAACATGGGGGATCATGTAACTCGCCTTGATCGTTGGGAACCGGAGCTGAATGAAGCCATAC
CAAACGACGAGCGTGACACCACGATGCCTGTAGCAATGGCAACAACGTTGCGCAAACTATTAACTGGCGA
ACTACTTACTCTAGCTTCCCGGCAACAATTAATAGACTGGATGGAGGCGGATAAAGTTGCAGGACCACTT
CTGCGCTCGGCCCTTCCGGCTGGCTGGTTTATTGCTGATAAATCTGGAGCCGGTGAGCGTGGGTCTCGCG
GTATCATTGCAGCACTGGGGCCAGATGGTAAGCCCTCCCGTATCGTAGTTATCTACACGACGGGGAGTCA
GGCAACTATGGATGAACGAAATAGACAGATCGCTGAGATAGGTGCCTCACTGATTAAGCATTGGTAACTG
TCAGACCAAGTTTACTCATATATACTTTAGATTGATTTAAAACTTCATTTTTAATTTAAAAGGATCTAGG
TGAAGATCCTTTTTGATAATCTCATGACCAAAATCCCTTAACGTGAGTTTTCGTTCCACTGAGCGTCAGA
CCCCGTAGAAAAGATCAAAGGATCTTCTTGAGATCCTTTTTTTCTGCGCGTAATCTGCTGCTTGCAAACA
AAAAAACCACCGCTACCAGCGGTGGTTTGTTTGCCGGATCAAGAGCTACCAACTCTTTTTCCGAAGGTAA
CTGGCTTCAGCAGAGCGCAGATACCAAATACTGTTCTTCTAGTGTAGCCGTAGTTAGGCCACCACTTCAA
GAACTCTGTAGCACCGCCTACATACCTCGCTCTGCTAATCCTGTTACCAGTGGCTGCTGCCAGTGGCGAT
AAGTCGTGTCTTACCGGGTTGGACTCAAGACGATAGTTACCGGATAAGGCGCAGCGGTCGGGCTGAACGG
GGGGTTCGTGCACACAGCCCAGCTTGGAGCGAACGACCTACACCGAACTGAGATACCTACAGCGTGAGCT
ATGAGAAAGCGCCACGCTTCCCGAAGGGAGAAAGGCGGACAGGTATCCGGTAAGCGGCAGGGTCGGAACA
GGAGAGCGCACGAGGGAGCTTCCAGGGGGAAACGCCTGGTATCTTTATAGTCCTGTCGGGTTTCGCCACC
TCTGACTTGAGCGTCGATTTTTGTGATGCTCGTCAGGGGGGCGGAGCCTATGGAAAAACGCCAGCAACGC
GGCCTTTTTACGGTTCCTGGCCTTTTGCTGGCCTTTTGCTCACATGTTCTTTCCTGCGTTATCCCCTGAT
TCTGTGGATAACCGTATTACCGCCTTTGAGTGAGCTGATACCGCTCGCCGCAGCCGAACGACCGAGCGCA
GCGAGTCAGTGAGCGAGGAAGCGGAAGAGCGCCCAATACGCAAACCGCCTCTCCCCGCGCGTTGGCCGAT
TCATTAATGCAGCTGGCACGACAGGTTTCCCGACTGGAAAGCGGGCAGTGAGCGCAACGCAATTAATGTG
AGTTAGCTCACTCATTAGGCACCCCAGGCTTTACACTTTATGCTTCCGGCTCGTATGTTGTGTGGAATTG
TGAGCGGATAACAATTTCACACAGGAAACAGCTATGACCATGATTACGCCAAGCGCGCAATTAACCCTCA
CTAAAGGGAACAAAAGCTGGAGCTGCAAGCTTAATGTAGTCTTATGCAATACTCTTGTAGTCTTGCAACA
TGGTAACGATGAGTTAGCAACATGCCTTACAAGGAGAGAAAAAGCACCGTGCATGCCGATTGGTGGAAGT
AAGGTGGTACGATCGTGCCTTATTAGGAAGGCAACAGACGGGTCTGACATGGATTGGACGAACCACTGAA
TTGCCGCATTGCAGAGATATTGTATTTAAGTGCCTAGCTCGATACATAAACGGGTCTCTCTGGTTAGACC
AGATCTGAGCCTGGGAGCTCTCTGGCTAACTAGGGAACCCACTGCTTAAGCCTCAATAAAGCTTGCCTTG
AGTGCTTCAAGTAGTGTGTGCCCGTCTGTTGTGTGACTCTGGTAACTAGAGATCCCTCAGACCCTTTTAG
TCAGTGTGGAAAATCTCTAGCAGTGGCGCCCGAACAGGGACTTGAAAGCGAAAGGGAAACCAGAGGAGCT
CTCTCGACGCAGGACTCGGCTTGCTGAAGCGCGCACGGCAAGAGGCGAGGGGCGGCGACTGGTGAGTACG
CCAAAAATTTTGACTAGCGGAGGCTAGAAGGAGAGAGATGGGTGCGAGAGCGTCAGTATTAAGCGGGGGA
GAATTAGATCGCGATGGGAAAAAATTCGGTTAAGGCCAGGGGGAAAGAAAAAATATAAATTAAAACATAT
AGTATGGGCAAGCAGGGAGCTAGAACGATTCGCAGTTAATCCTGGCCTGTTAGAAACATCAGAAGGCTGT
AGACAAATACTGGGACAGCTACAACCATCCCTTCAGACAGGATCAGAAGAACTTAGATCATTATATAATA
CAGTAGCAACCCTCTATTG
